Addgene plasmid #64216: pU6-sgRosa26-1_CBh-Cas9-T2A-BFP
Purpose: Expression vector for a sgRNA against the mouse Rosa26 locus and Cas9 linked to BFP via a T2A peptide
Depositing lab: Ralf Kuehn. Publication: Increasing the efficiency of homology-directed repair for CRISPR-Cas9-induced precise gene editing in mammalian cells. Chu VT, Weber T, Wefers B, Wurst W, Sander S, Rajewsky K, Kuhn R. Nat Biotechnol. 2015 Mar 24. doi: 10.1038/nbt.3198. PubMed 25803306.
Backbone
  Vector backbone: pU6-(BbsI)_CBh-Cas9-T2A-BFP
  Backbone manufacturer: Kuhn lab (Addgene plasmid# 64323)
  Modifications to backbone: sgRNA targeting mouse Rosa26 locus was cloned into the BbsI sites
  Vector type: Mammalian Expression, CRISPR
Growth in bacteria
  Bacterial resistance: Ampicillin, 100 μg/mL
  Growth temperature: 37°C
  Growth strain: DH5alpha
  Copy number: High Copy
Gene/Insert 1
  Gene/Insert name: Cas9 (alt name: 3xFLAG-NLS-Cas9-NLS-T2A-BFP)
  Species: Streptococcus pyogenes
  Insert size (bp): 4500
  GenBank ID: NC_002737.1
  Promoter: CBh
  Tag / fusion protein: 3xFLAG (N terminal on insert); NLS (N terminal on insert); NLS (C terminal on insert); T2A-BFP (C terminal on insert)
  Cloning method: Unknown
  Sequencing primers: 5′ pCBhPro-F (5'-agggatggttggttggtggg-3') for Cas9; 3′ BGH-rev
Gene/Insert 2
  Gene/Insert name: sgRNA targeting ROSA26-1 (alt name: 5'-GACTCCAGTCTTTCTAGAAGA-3')
  Promoter: U6
  Cloning method: Restriction Enzyme; 5′ cloning site BbsI (destroyed during cloning); 3′ cloning site BbsI (destroyed during cloning)
  Sequencing primers: 5′ hU6-F (5'-GAGGGCCTATTTCCCATGATT-3')
Terms and licenses: Academic/Nonprofit Terms; Industry Terms: Not Available to Industry
How to cite: pU6-sgRosa26-1_CBh-Cas9-T2A-BFP was a gift from Ralf Kuehn (Addgene plasmid # 64216 ; http://n2t.net/addgene:64216 ; RRID:Addgene_64216)
