[The description below was written by a language model from this plasmid's Addgene catalogue record and pLannotate feature annotations shown in this document.]
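Description:
pU6-sgRosa26-1_CBh-Cas9-T2A-BFP is an all-in-one mammalian CRISPR expression plasmid of about 9.3 kb, derived from the pU6-(BbsI)_CBh-Cas9-T2A-BFP backbone by inserting a guide sequence against the mouse Rosa26 locus into the BbsI sites, which were destroyed in the process. It is maintained in E. coli as a high-copy plasmid through a ColE1/pUC-type origin and selected with ampicillin via the β-lactamase gene. An f1/M13 phage origin is also present. A single AAV2 inverted terminal repeat is annotated downstream of the expression cassette. With only one ITR detected, the record does not support use as an AAV packaging vector.

The plasmid carries two expression units. A human U6 RNA polymerase III promoter drives the sgRNA, made up of the 20-nt Rosa26 spacer and the Streptococcus pyogenes guide RNA scaffold. The annotation software labels the spacer as a fragment of the Rosa26 intron 1 homology arm, consistent with its target site. Downstream, the CBh promoter (CMV enhancer, chicken β-actin promoter and a hybrid intron) drives S. pyogenes Cas9 carrying an N-terminal 3xFLAG tag and nuclear localization signals at both ends, the C-terminal one being the nucleoplasmin NLS. Cas9 is joined through a self-cleaving T2A peptide to a blue fluorescent protein, annotated as EBFP2, and the transcript ends at a bGH polyadenylation signal. Because T2A yields Cas9 and BFP from one transcript as separate proteins, blue fluorescence marks transfected, Cas9-expressing cells for monitoring or sorting. The associated work concerns improving homology-directed repair in mammalian cells, so the plasmid suits cutting Rosa26 for targeted editing or knock-in. The sequenced and depositor records differ by only a few nucleotides and have essentially the same annotation.
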