Features (pLannotate 1.2.2; 20 found; start..end, strand, type, name):
      7..247     +  promoter       U6 promoter: RNA polymerase III promoter for human U6 snRNA
    257..276     +  misc_feature   HA-L (fragment): left homology arm from intron 1 of the mouse Rosa26 gene (Soriano, 1999)
    277..352     +  misc_RNA       gRNA scaffold: guide RNA scaffold for the Streptococcus pyogenes CRISPR/Cas9 system
    359..402     +  misc_RNA       gRNA scaffold (fragment): guide RNA scaffold for the Streptococcus pyogenes CRISPR/Cas9 system
    449..734     +  enhancer       CMV enhancer: human cytomegalovirus immediate early enhancer; contains an 18-bp deletion relative to the standard CMV enhancer
    736..1013    +  promoter       chicken β-actin promoter: No description available
   1014..1242    +  intron         hybrid intron: hybrid between chicken β-actin (CBA) and minute virus of mice (MMV) introns (Gray et al., 2011)
   1380..2981    +  CDS            Cas9(N): N-terminal portion of Streptococcus pyogenes Cas9 (Zetsche et al., 2015)
   2982..5480    +  CDS            Cas9(C): C-terminal portion of Streptococcus pyogenes Cas9 (Zetsche et al., 2015)
   5481..5528    +  CDS            nucleoplasmin NLS: bipartite nuclear localization signal from nucleoplasmin
   5592..6308    +  CDS            EBFP2: EBFP2 is a basic (constitutively fluorescent) blue fluorescent protein published in 2007, derived from Aequorea victoria. It is reported to be a rapidly-maturing monomer with moderate acid sensitivity.
   6342..6453    +  polyA_signal   bGH poly(A) signal: bovine growth hormone polyadenylation signal
   6558..6698    +  repeat_region  AAV2 ITR: inverted terminal repeat of adeno-associated virus serotype 2 inverted
   6703..6754    -  misc_feature   bom (fragment): basis of mobility region from pBR322
   6773..7153    +  rep_origin     M13 ori (sequence partly withheld): M13 bacteriophage origin of replication; arrow indicates direction of (+) strand synthesis
   7229..7278    -  misc_feature   bom (fragment): basis of mobility region from pBR322
   7380..7415    -  CDS            rop (fragment): Rop protein, which maintains plasmids at low copy number; rop
   7510..7614    +  promoter       AmpR promoter: bla
   7615..8475    +  CDS            AmpR: β-lactamase; bla; confers resistance to ampicillin, carbenicillin, and related antibiotics
   8646..9234    +  rep_origin     ori: high-copy-number ColE1/pMB1/pBR322/pUC origin of replication
>Addgene plasmid #64216 | pU6-sgRosa26-1_CBh-Cas9-T2A-BFP | depositor full sequence | sequence record 107965 | pU6-sgRosa26-1_CBh-Cas9-T2A-BFP sequence 9295 bps
CCCCACGAGGGCCTATTTCCCATGATTCCTTCATATTTGCATATACGATACAAGGCTGTTAGAGAGATAA
TTGGAATTAATTTGACTGTAAACACAAAGATATTAGTACAAAATACGTGACGTAGAAAGTAATAATTTCT
TGGGTAGTTTGCAGTTTTAAAATTATGTTTTAAAATGGACTATCATATGCTTACCGTAACTTGAAAGTAT
TTCGATTTCTTGGCTTTATATATCTTGTGGAAAGGACGAAACACCGACTCCAGTCTTTCTAGAAGAGTTT
TAGAGCTAGAAATAGCAAGTTAAAATAAGGCTAGTCCGTTATCAACTTGAAAAAGTGGCACCGAGTCGGT
GCTTTTTTGTTTTAGAGCTAGAAATAGCAAGTTAAAATAAGGCTAGTCCGTTTTTAGCGCGTGCGCCAAT
TCTGCAGACAAATGGCTCTAGAGGTACCCGTTACATAACTTACGGTAAATGGCCCGCCTGGCTGACCGCC
CAACGACCCCCGCCCATTGACGTCAATAGTAACGCCAATAGGGACTTTCCATTGACGTCAATGGGTGGAG
TATTTACGGTAAACTGCCCACTTGGCAGTACATCAAGTGTATCATATGCCAAGTACGCCCCCTATTGACG
TCAATGACGGTAAATGGCCCGCCTGGCATTGTGCCCAGTACATGACCTTATGGGACTTTCCTACTTGGCA
GTACATCTACGTATTAGTCATCGCTATTACCATGGTCGAGGTGAGCCCCACGTTCTGCTTCACTCTCCCC
ATCTCCCCCCCCTCCCCACCCCCAATTTTGTATTTATTTATTTTTTAATTATTTTGTGCAGCGATGGGGG
CGGGGGGGGGGGGGGGGCGCGCGCCAGGCGGGGCGGGGCGGGGCGAGGGGCGGGGCGGGGCGAGGCGGAG
AGGTGCGGCGGCAGCCAATCAGAGCGGCGCGCTCCGAAAGTTTCCTTTTATGGCGAGGCGGCGGCGGCGG
CGGCCCTATAAAAAGCGAAGCGCGCGGCGGGCGGGAGTCGCTGCGACGCTGCCTTCGCCCCGTGCCCCGC
TCCGCCGCCGCCTCGCGCCGCCCGCCCCGGCTCTGACTGACCGCGTTACTCCCACAGGTGAGCGGGCGGG
ACGGCCCTTCTCCTCCGGGCTGTAATTAGCTGAGCAAGAGGTAAGGGTTTAAGGGATGGTTGGTTGGTGG
GGTATTAATGTTTAATTACCTGGAGCACCTGCCTGAAATCACTTTTTTTCAGGTTGGACCGGTGCCACCA
TGGACTATAAGGACCACGACGGAGACTACAAGGATCATGATATTGATTACAAAGACGATGACGATAAGAT
GGCCCCAAAGAAGAAGCGGAAGGTCGGTATCCACGGAGTCCCAGCAGCCGACAAGAAGTACAGCATCGGC
CTGGACATCGGCACCAACTCTGTGGGCTGGGCCGTGATCACCGACGAGTACAAGGTGCCCAGCAAGAAAT
TCAAGGTGCTGGGCAACACCGACCGGCACAGCATCAAGAAGAACCTGATCGGAGCCCTGCTGTTCGACAG
CGGCGAAACAGCCGAGGCCACCCGGCTGAAGAGAACCGCCAGAAGAAGATACACCAGACGGAAGAACCGG
ATCTGCTATCTGCAAGAGATCTTCAGCAACGAGATGGCCAAGGTGGACGACAGCTTCTTCCACAGACTGG
AAGAGTCCTTCCTGGTGGAAGAGGATAAGAAGCACGAGCGGCACCCCATCTTCGGCAACATCGTGGACGA
GGTGGCCTACCACGAGAAGTACCCCACCATCTACCACCTGAGAAAGAAACTGGTGGACAGCACCGACAAG
GCCGACCTGCGGCTGATCTATCTGGCCCTGGCCCACATGATCAAGTTCCGGGGCCACTTCCTGATCGAGG
GCGACCTGAACCCCGACAACAGCGACGTGGACAAGCTGTTCATCCAGCTGGTGCAGACCTACAACCAGCT
GTTCGAGGAAAACCCCATCAACGCCAGCGGCGTGGACGCCAAGGCCATCCTGTCTGCCAGACTGAGCAAG
AGCAGACGGCTGGAAAATCTGATCGCCCAGCTGCCCGGCGAGAAGAAGAATGGCCTGTTCGGAAACCTGA
TTGCCCTGAGCCTGGGCCTGACCCCCAACTTCAAGAGCAACTTCGACCTGGCCGAGGATGCCAAACTGCA
GCTGAGCAAGGACACCTACGACGACGACCTGGACAACCTGCTGGCCCAGATCGGCGACCAGTACGCCGAC
CTGTTTCTGGCCGCCAAGAACCTGTCCGACGCCATCCTGCTGAGCGACATCCTGAGAGTGAACACCGAGA
TCACCAAGGCCCCCCTGAGCGCCTCTATGATCAAGAGATACGACGAGCACCACCAGGACCTGACCCTGCT
GAAAGCTCTCGTGCGGCAGCAGCTGCCTGAGAAGTACAAAGAGATTTTCTTCGACCAGAGCAAGAACGGC
TACGCCGGCTACATTGACGGCGGAGCCAGCCAGGAAGAGTTCTACAAGTTCATCAAGCCCATCCTGGAAA
AGATGGACGGCACCGAGGAACTGCTCGTGAAGCTGAACAGAGAGGACCTGCTGCGGAAGCAGCGGACCTT
CGACAACGGCAGCATCCCCCACCAGATCCACCTGGGAGAGCTGCACGCCATTCTGCGGCGGCAGGAAGAT
TTTTACCCATTCCTGAAGGACAACCGGGAAAAGATCGAGAAGATCCTGACCTTCCGCATCCCCTACTACG
TGGGCCCTCTGGCCAGGGGAAACAGCAGATTCGCCTGGATGACCAGAAAGAGCGAGGAAACCATCACCCC
CTGGAACTTCGAGGAAGTGGTGGACAAGGGCGCTTCCGCCCAGAGCTTCATCGAGCGGATGACCAACTTC
GATAAGAACCTGCCCAACGAGAAGGTGCTGCCCAAGCACAGCCTGCTGTACGAGTACTTCACCGTGTATA
ACGAGCTGACCAAAGTGAAATACGTGACCGAGGGAATGAGAAAGCCCGCCTTCCTGAGCGGCGAGCAGAA
AAAGGCCATCGTGGACCTGCTGTTCAAGACCAACCGGAAAGTGACCGTGAAGCAGCTGAAAGAGGACTAC
TTCAAGAAAATCGAGTGCTTCGACTCCGTGGAAATCTCCGGCGTGGAAGATCGGTTCAACGCCTCCCTGG
GCACATACCACGATCTGCTGAAAATTATCAAGGACAAGGACTTCCTGGACAATGAGGAAAACGAGGACAT
TCTGGAAGATATCGTGCTGACCCTGACACTGTTTGAGGACAGAGAGATGATCGAGGAACGGCTGAAAACC
TATGCCCACCTGTTCGACGACAAAGTGATGAAGCAGCTGAAGCGGCGGAGATACACCGGCTGGGGCAGGC
TGAGCCGGAAGCTGATCAACGGCATCCGGGACAAGCAGTCCGGCAAGACAATCCTGGATTTCCTGAAGTC
CGACGGCTTCGCCAACAGAAACTTCATGCAGCTGATCCACGACGACAGCCTGACCTTTAAAGAGGACATC
CAGAAAGCCCAGGTGTCCGGCCAGGGCGATAGCCTGCACGAGCACATTGCCAATCTGGCCGGCAGCCCCG
CCATTAAGAAGGGCATCCTGCAGACAGTGAAGGTGGTGGACGAGCTCGTGAAAGTGATGGGCCGGCACAA
GCCCGAGAACATCGTGATCGAAATGGCCAGAGAGAACCAGACCACCCAGAAGGGACAGAAGAACAGCCGC
GAGAGAATGAAGCGGATCGAAGAGGGCATCAAAGAGCTGGGCAGCCAGATCCTGAAAGAACACCCCGTGG
AAAACACCCAGCTGCAGAACGAGAAGCTGTACCTGTACTACCTGCAGAATGGGCGGGATATGTACGTGGA
CCAGGAACTGGACATCAACCGGCTGTCCGACTACGATGTGGACCATATCGTGCCTCAGAGCTTTCTGAAG
GACGACTCCATCGACAACAAGGTGCTGACCAGAAGCGACAAGAACCGGGGCAAGAGCGACAACGTGCCCT
CCGAAGAGGTCGTGAAGAAGATGAAGAACTACTGGCGGCAGCTGCTGAACGCCAAGCTGATTACCCAGAG
AAAGTTCGACAATCTGACCAAGGCCGAGAGAGGCGGCCTGAGCGAACTGGATAAGGCCGGCTTCATCAAG
AGACAGCTGGTGGAAACCCGGCAGATCACAAAGCACGTGGCACAGATCCTGGACTCCCGGATGAACACTA
AGTACGACGAGAATGACAAGCTGATCCGGGAAGTGAAAGTGATCACCCTGAAGTCCAAGCTGGTGTCCGA
TTTCCGGAAGGATTTCCAGTTTTACAAAGTGCGCGAGATCAACAACTACCACCACGCCCACGACGCCTAC
CTGAACGCCGTCGTGGGAACCGCCCTGATCAAAAAGTACCCTAAGCTGGAAAGCGAGTTCGTGTACGGCG
ACTACAAGGTGTACGACGTGCGGAAGATGATCGCCAAGAGCGAGCAGGAAATCGGCAAGGCTACCGCCAA
GTACTTCTTCTACAGCAACATCATGAACTTTTTCAAGACCGAGATTACCCTGGCCAACGGCGAGATCCGG
AAGCGGCCTCTGATCGAGACAAACGGCGAAACCGGGGAGATCGTGTGGGATAAGGGCCGGGATTTTGCCA
CCGTGCGGAAAGTGCTGAGCATGCCCCAAGTGAATATCGTGAAAAAGACCGAGGTGCAGACAGGCGGCTT
CAGCAAAGAGTCTATCCTGCCCAAGAGGAACAGCGATAAGCTGATCGCCAGAAAGAAGGACTGGGACCCT
AAGAAGTACGGCGGCTTCGACAGCCCCACCGTGGCCTATTCTGTGCTGGTGGTGGCCAAAGTGGAAAAGG
GCAAGTCCAAGAAACTGAAGAGTGTGAAAGAGCTGCTGGGGATCACCATCATGGAAAGAAGCAGCTTCGA
GAAGAATCCCATCGACTTTCTGGAAGCCAAGGGCTACAAAGAAGTGAAAAAGGACCTGATCATCAAGCTG
CCTAAGTACTCCCTGTTCGAGCTGGAAAACGGCCGGAAGAGAATGCTGGCCTCTGCCGGCGAACTGCAGA
AGGGAAACGAACTGGCCCTGCCCTCCAAATATGTGAACTTCCTGTACCTGGCCAGCCACTATGAGAAGCT
GAAGGGCTCCCCCGAGGATAATGAGCAGAAACAGCTGTTTGTGGAACAGCACAAGCACTACCTGGACGAG
ATCATCGAGCAGATCAGCGAGTTCTCCAAGAGAGTGATCCTGGCCGACGCTAATCTGGACAAAGTGCTGT
CCGCCTACAACAAGCACCGGGATAAGCCCATCAGAGAGCAGGCCGAGAATATCATCCACCTGTTTACCCT
GACCAATCTGGGAGCCCCTGCCGCCTTCAAGTACTTTGACACCACCATCGACCGGAAGAGGTACACCAGC
ACCAAAGAGGTGCTGGACGCCACCCTGATCCACCAGAGCATCACCGGCCTGTACGAGACACGGATCGACC
TGTCTCAGCTGGGAGGCGACAAAAGGCCGGCGGCCACGAAAAAGGCCGGCCAGGCAAAAAAGAAAAAGCT
TGAGGGCAGAGGAAGTCTGCTAACATGCGGTGACGTGGAGGAGAATCCCGGCCCTGCTAGCATGGTGAGC
AAGGGCGAGGAGCTGTTCACCGGGGTGGTGCCCATCCTGGTCGAGCTGGACGGCGACGTAAACGGCCACA
AGTTCAGCGTGAGGGGCGAGGGCGAGGGCGATGCCACCAACGGCAAGCTGACCCTGAAGTTCATCTGCAC
CACCGGCAAGCTGCCCGTGCCCTGGCCCACCCTCGTGACCACCCTGAGCCACGGCGTGCAGTGCTTCGCC
CGCTACCCCGACCACATGAAGCAGCACGACTTCTTCAAGTCCGCCATGCCCGAAGGCTACGTCCAGGAGC
GCACCATCTTCTTCAAGGACGACGGCACCTACAAGACCCGCGCCGAGGTGAAGTTCGAGGGCGACACCCT
GGTGAACCGCATCGAGCTGAAGGGCGTCGACTTCAAGGAGGACGGCAACATCCTGGGGCACAAGCTGGAG
TACAACTTCAACAGCCACAACATCTATATCATGGCCGTCAAGCAGAAGAACGGCATCAAGGTGAACTTCA
AGATCCGCCACAACGTGGAGGACGGCAGCGTGCAGCTCGCCGACCACTACCAGCAGAACACCCCCATCGG
CGACGGCCCCGTGCTGCTGCCCGACAGCCACTACCTGAGCACCCAGTCCGTGCTGAGCAAAGACCCCAAC
GAGAAGCGCGATCACATGGTCCTGCTGGAGTTCCGCACCGCCGCCGGGATCACTCTCGGCATGGACGAGC
TGTACAAGTGAGAATTCCTAGAGCTCGCTGATCAGCCTCGACTGTGCCTTCTAGTTGCCAGCCATCTGTT
GTTTGCCCCTCCCCCGTGCCTTCCTTGACCCTGGAAGGTGCCACTCCCACTGTCCTTTCCTAATAAAATG
AGGAAATTGCATCGCATTGTCTGAGTAGGTGTCATTCTATTCTGGGGGGTGGGGTGGGGCAGGACAGCAA
GGGGGAGGATTGGGAAGAGAATAGCAGGCATGCTGGGGAGCGGCCGCAGGAACCCCTAGTGATGGAGTTG
GCCACTCCCTCTCTGCGCGCTCGCTCGCTCACTGAGGCCGGGCGACCAAAGGTCGCCCGACGCCCGGGCT
TTGCCCGGGCGGCCTCAGTGAGCGAGCGAGCGCGCAGCTGCCTGCAGGGGCGCCTGATGCGGTATTTTCT
CCTTACGCATCTGTGCGGTATTTCACACCGCATA
[142 nt withheld, positions 6755-6896]
C
[141 nt withheld, positions 6898-7038]
CCTTTGACGTTGGAGTCCACGTTCTTT
[37 nt withheld, positions 7066-7102]
ACCCTATCTCGGGCTATTCTTTTGATTTATAAGGGATTTTGCCGATTTCGGCCTATTGGTTAAAAAATGA
GCTGATTTAACAAAAATTTAACGCGAATTTTAACAAAATATTAACGTTTACAATTTTATGGTGCACTCTC
AGTACAATCTGCTCTGATGCCGCATAGTTAAGCCAGCCCCGACACCCGCCAACACCCGCTGACGCGCCCT
GACGGGCTTGTCTGCTCCCGGCATCCGCTTACAGACAAGCTGTGACCGTCTCCGGGAGCTGCATGTGTCA
GAGGTTTTCACCGTCATCACCGAAACGCGCGAGACGAAAGGGCCTCGTGATACGCCTATTTTTATAGGTT
AATGTCATGATAATAATGGTTTCTTAGACGTCAGGTGGCACTTTTCGGGGAAATGTGCGCGGAACCCCTA
TTTGTTTATTTTTCTAAATACATTCAAATATGTATCCGCTCATGAGACAATAACCCTGATAAATGCTTCA
ATAATATTGAAAAAGGAAGAGTATGAGTATTCAACATTTCCGTGTCGCCCTTATTCCCTTTTTTGCGGCA
TTTTGCCTTCCTGTTTTTGCTCACCCAGAAACGCTGGTGAAAGTAAAAGATGCTGAAGATCAGTTGGGTG
CACGAGTGGGTTACATCGAACTGGATCTCAACAGCGGTAAGATCCTTGAGAGTTTTCGCCCCGAAGAACG
TTTTCCAATGATGAGCACTTTTAAAGTTCTGCTATGTGGCGCGGTATTATCCCGTATTGACGCCGGGCAA
GAGCAACTCGGTCGCCGCATACACTATTCTCAGAATGACTTGGTTGAGTACTCACCAGTCACAGAAAAGC
ATCTTACGGATGGCATGACAGTAAGAGAATTATGCAGTGCTGCCATAACCATGAGTGATAACACTGCGGC
CAACTTACTTCTGACAACGATCGGAGGACCGAAGGAGCTAACCGCTTTTTTGCACAACATGGGGGATCAT
GTAACTCGCCTTGATCGTTGGGAACCGGAGCTGAATGAAGCCATACCAAACGACGAGCGTGACACCACGA
TGCCTGTAGCAATGGCAACAACGTTGCGCAAACTATTAACTGGCGAACTACTTACTCTAGCTTCCCGGCA
ACAATTAATAGACTGGATGGAGGCGGATAAAGTTGCAGGACCACTTCTGCGCTCGGCCCTTCCGGCTGGC
TGGTTTATTGCTGATAAATCTGGAGCCGGTGAGCGTGGAAGCCGCGGTATCATTGCAGCACTGGGGCCAG
ATGGTAAGCCCTCCCGTATCGTAGTTATCTACACGACGGGGAGTCAGGCAACTATGGATGAACGAAATAG
ACAGATCGCTGAGATAGGTGCCTCACTGATTAAGCATTGGTAACTGTCAGACCAAGTTTACTCATATATA
CTTTAGATTGATTTAAAACTTCATTTTTAATTTAAAAGGATCTAGGTGAAGATCCTTTTTGATAATCTCA
TGACCAAAATCCCTTAACGTGAGTTTTCGTTCCACTGAGCGTCAGACCCCGTAGAAAAGATCAAAGGATC
TTCTTGAGATCCTTTTTTTCTGCGCGTAATCTGCTGCTTGCAAACAAAAAAACCACCGCTACCAGCGGTG
GTTTGTTTGCCGGATCAAGAGCTACCAACTCTTTTTCCGAAGGTAACTGGCTTCAGCAGAGCGCAGATAC
CAAATACTGTCCTTCTAGTGTAGCCGTAGTTAGGCCACCACTTCAAGAACTCTGTAGCACCGCCTACATA
CCTCGCTCTGCTAATCCTGTTACCAGTGGCTGCTGCCAGTGGCGATAAGTCGTGTCTTACCGGGTTGGAC
TCAAGACGATAGTTACCGGATAAGGCGCAGCGGTCGGGCTGAACGGGGGGTTCGTGCACACAGCCCAGCT
TGGAGCGAACGACCTACACCGAACTGAGATACCTACAGCGTGAGCTATGAGAAAGCGCCACGCTTCCCGA
AGGGAGAAAGGCGGACAGGTATCCGGTAAGCGGCAGGGTCGGAACAGGAGAGCGCACGAGGGAGCTTCCA
GGGGGAAACGCCTGGTATCTTTATAGTCCTGTCGGGTTTCGCCACCTCTGACTTGAGCGTCGATTTTTGT
GATGCTCGTCAGGGGGGCGGAGCCTATGGAAAAACGCCAGCAACGCGGCCTTTTTACGGTTCCTGGCCTT
TTGCTGGCCTTTTGCTCACATGT
