Features (pLannotate 1.2.2; 20 found; start..end, strand, type, name):
      6..246     +  promoter       U6 promoter: RNA polymerase III promoter for human U6 snRNA
    256..275     +  misc_feature   HA-L (fragment): left homology arm from intron 1 of the mouse Rosa26 gene (Soriano, 1999)
    276..351     +  misc_RNA       gRNA scaffold: guide RNA scaffold for the Streptococcus pyogenes CRISPR/Cas9 system
    358..401     +  misc_RNA       gRNA scaffold (fragment): guide RNA scaffold for the Streptococcus pyogenes CRISPR/Cas9 system
    448..733     +  enhancer       CMV enhancer: human cytomegalovirus immediate early enhancer; contains an 18-bp deletion relative to the standard CMV enhancer
    735..1012    +  promoter       chicken β-actin promoter: No description available
   1013..1240    +  intron         hybrid intron: hybrid between chicken β-actin (CBA) and minute virus of mice (MMV) introns (Gray et al., 2011)
   1378..2979    +  CDS            Cas9(N): N-terminal portion of Streptococcus pyogenes Cas9 (Zetsche et al., 2015)
   2980..5478    +  CDS            Cas9(C): C-terminal portion of Streptococcus pyogenes Cas9 (Zetsche et al., 2015)
   5479..5526    +  CDS            nucleoplasmin NLS: bipartite nuclear localization signal from nucleoplasmin
   5590..6306    +  CDS            EBFP2: EBFP2 is a basic (constitutively fluorescent) blue fluorescent protein published in 2007, derived from Aequorea victoria. It is reported to be a rapidly-maturing monomer with moderate acid sensitivity.
   6340..6451    +  polyA_signal   bGH poly(A) signal: bovine growth hormone polyadenylation signal
   6556..6696    +  repeat_region  AAV2 ITR: inverted terminal repeat of adeno-associated virus serotype 2 inverted
   6701..6752    -  misc_feature   bom (fragment): basis of mobility region from pBR322
   6771..7226    +  rep_origin     f1 ori (sequence partly withheld): f1 bacteriophage origin of replication; arrow indicates direction of (+) strand synthesis
   7227..7276    -  misc_feature   bom (fragment): basis of mobility region from pBR322
   7378..7413    -  CDS            rop (fragment): Rop protein, which maintains plasmids at low copy number; rop
   7508..7612    +  promoter       AmpR promoter: bla
   7613..8473    +  CDS            AmpR: β-lactamase; bla; confers resistance to ampicillin, carbenicillin, and related antibiotics
   8644..9232    +  rep_origin     ori: high-copy-number ColE1/pMB1/pBR322/pUC origin of replication
>Addgene plasmid #64216 | pU6-sgRosa26-1_CBh-Cas9-T2A-BFP | addgene full sequence | sequence record 182615 | Addgene NGS Result
CATGTGAGGGCCTATTTCCCATGATTCCTTCATATTTGCATATACGATACAAGGCTGTTAGAGAGATAAT
TGGAATTAATTTGACTGTAAACACAAAGATATTAGTACAAAATACGTGACGTAGAAAGTAATAATTTCTT
GGGTAGTTTGCAGTTTTAAAATTATGTTTTAAAATGGACTATCATATGCTTACCGTAACTTGAAAGTATT
TCGATTTCTTGGCTTTATATATCTTGTGGAAAGGACGAAACACCGACTCCAGTCTTTCTAGAAGAGTTTT
AGAGCTAGAAATAGCAAGTTAAAATAAGGCTAGTCCGTTATCAACTTGAAAAAGTGGCACCGAGTCGGTG
CTTTTTTGTTTTAGAGCTAGAAATAGCAAGTTAAAATAAGGCTAGTCCGTTTTTAGCGCGTGCGCCAATT
CTGCAGACAAATGGCTCTAGAGGTACCCGTTACATAACTTACGGTAAATGGCCCGCCTGGCTGACCGCCC
AACGACCCCCGCCCATTGACGTCAATAGTAACGCCAATAGGGACTTTCCATTGACGTCAATGGGTGGAGT
ATTTACGGTAAACTGCCCACTTGGCAGTACATCAAGTGTATCATATGCCAAGTACGCCCCCTATTGACGT
CAATGACGGTAAATGGCCCGCCTGGCATTGTGCCCAGTACATGACCTTATGGGACTTTCCTACTTGGCAG
TACATCTACGTATTAGTCATCGCTATTACCATGGTCGAGGTGAGCCCCACGTTCTGCTTCACTCTCCCCA
TCTCCCCCCCCTCCCCACCCCCAATTTTGTATTTATTTATTTTTTAATTATTTTGTGCAGCGATGGGGGC
GGGGGGGGGGGGGGGGCGCGCGCCAGGCGGGGCGGGGCGGGGCGAGGGGCGGGGCGGGGCGAGGCGGAGA
GGTGCGGCGGCAGCCAATCAGAGCGGCGCGCTCCGAAAGTTTCCTTTTATGGCGAGGCGGCGGCGGCGGC
GGCCCTATAAAAAGCGAAGCGCGCGGCGGGCGGGAGTCGCTGCGCGCTGCCTTCGCCCCGTGCCCCGCTC
CGCCGCCGCCTCGCGCCGCCCGCCCCGGCTCTGACTGACCGCGTTACTCCCACAGGTGAGCGGGCGGGAC
GGCCCTTCTCCTCCGGGCTGTAATTAGCTGAGCAAGAGGTAAGGGTTTAAGGGATGGTTGGTTGGTGGGG
TATTAATGTTTAATTACCTGGAGCACCTGCCTGAAATCACTTTTTTTCAGGTTGGACCGGTGCCACCATG
GACTATAAGGACCACGACGGAGACTACAAGGATCATGATATTGATTACAAAGACGATGACGATAAGATGG
CCCCAAAGAAGAAGCGGAAGGTCGGTATCCACGGAGTCCCAGCAGCCGACAAGAAGTACAGCATCGGCCT
GGACATCGGCACCAACTCTGTGGGCTGGGCCGTGATCACCGACGAGTACAAGGTGCCCAGCAAGAAATTC
AAGGTGCTGGGCAACACCGACCGGCACAGCATCAAGAAGAACCTGATCGGAGCCCTGCTGTTCGACAGCG
GCGAAACAGCCGAGGCCACCCGGCTGAAGAGAACCGCCAGAAGAAGATACACCAGACGGAAGAACCGGAT
CTGCTATCTGCAAGAGATCTTCAGCAACGAGATGGCCAAGGTGGACGACAGCTTCTTCCACAGACTGGAA
GAGTCCTTCCTGGTGGAAGAGGATAAGAAGCACGAGCGGCACCCCATCTTCGGCAACATCGTGGACGAGG
TGGCCTACCACGAGAAGTACCCCACCATCTACCACCTGAGAAAGAAACTGGTGGACAGCACCGACAAGGC
CGACCTGCGGCTGATCTATCTGGCCCTGGCCCACATGATCAAGTTCCGGGGCCACTTCCTGATCGAGGGC
GACCTGAACCCCGACAACAGCGACGTGGACAAGCTGTTCATCCAGCTGGTGCAGACCTACAACCAGCTGT
TCGAGGAAAACCCCATCAACGCCAGCGGCGTGGACGCCAAGGCCATCCTGTCTGCCAGACTGAGCAAGAG
CAGACGGCTGGAAAATCTGATCGCCCAGCTGCCCGGCGAGAAGAAGAATGGCCTGTTCGGAAACCTGATT
GCCCTGAGCCTGGGCCTGACCCCCAACTTCAAGAGCAACTTCGACCTGGCCGAGGATGCCAAACTGCAGC
TGAGCAAGGACACCTACGACGACGACCTGGACAACCTGCTGGCCCAGATCGGCGACCAGTACGCCGACCT
GTTTCTGGCCGCCAAGAACCTGTCCGACGCCATCCTGCTGAGCGACATCCTGAGAGTGAACACCGAGATC
ACCAAGGCCCCCCTGAGCGCCTCTATGATCAAGAGATACGACGAGCACCACCAGGACCTGACCCTGCTGA
AAGCTCTCGTGCGGCAGCAGCTGCCTGAGAAGTACAAAGAGATTTTCTTCGACCAGAGCAAGAACGGCTA
CGCCGGCTACATTGACGGCGGAGCCAGCCAGGAAGAGTTCTACAAGTTCATCAAGCCCATCCTGGAAAAG
ATGGACGGCACCGAGGAACTGCTCGTGAAGCTGAACAGAGAGGACCTGCTGCGGAAGCAGCGGACCTTCG
ACAACGGCAGCATCCCCCACCAGATCCACCTGGGAGAGCTGCACGCCATTCTGCGGCGGCAGGAAGATTT
TTACCCATTCCTGAAGGACAACCGGGAAAAGATCGAGAAGATCCTGACCTTCCGCATCCCCTACTACGTG
GGCCCTCTGGCCAGGGGAAACAGCAGATTCGCCTGGATGACCAGAAAGAGCGAGGAAACCATCACCCCCT
GGAACTTCGAGGAAGTGGTGGACAAGGGCGCTTCCGCCCAGAGCTTCATCGAGCGGATGACCAACTTCGA
TAAGAACCTGCCCAACGAGAAGGTGCTGCCCAAGCACAGCCTGCTGTACGAGTACTTCACCGTGTATAAC
GAGCTGACCAAAGTGAAATACGTGACCGAGGGAATGAGAAAGCCCGCCTTCCTGAGCGGCGAGCAGAAAA
AGGCCATCGTGGACCTGCTGTTCAAGACCAACCGGAAAGTGACCGTGAAGCAGCTGAAAGAGGACTACTT
CAAGAAAATCGAGTGCTTCGACTCCGTGGAAATCTCCGGCGTGGAAGATCGGTTCAACGCCTCCCTGGGC
ACATACCACGATCTGCTGAAAATTATCAAGGACAAGGACTTCCTGGACAATGAGGAAAACGAGGACATTC
TGGAAGATATCGTGCTGACCCTGACACTGTTTGAGGACAGAGAGATGATCGAGGAACGGCTGAAAACCTA
TGCCCACCTGTTCGACGACAAAGTGATGAAGCAGCTGAAGCGGCGGAGATACACCGGCTGGGGCAGGCTG
AGCCGGAAGCTGATCAACGGCATCCGGGACAAGCAGTCCGGCAAGACAATCCTGGATTTCCTGAAGTCCG
ACGGCTTCGCCAACAGAAACTTCATGCAGCTGATCCACGACGACAGCCTGACCTTTAAAGAGGACATCCA
GAAAGCCCAGGTGTCCGGCCAGGGCGATAGCCTGCACGAGCACATTGCCAATCTGGCCGGCAGCCCCGCC
ATTAAGAAGGGCATCCTGCAGACAGTGAAGGTGGTGGACGAGCTCGTGAAAGTGATGGGCCGGCACAAGC
CCGAGAACATCGTGATCGAAATGGCCAGAGAGAACCAGACCACCCAGAAGGGACAGAAGAACAGCCGCGA
GAGAATGAAGCGGATCGAAGAGGGCATCAAAGAGCTGGGCAGCCAGATCCTGAAAGAACACCCCGTGGAA
AACACCCAGCTGCAGAACGAGAAGCTGTACCTGTACTACCTGCAGAATGGGCGGGATATGTACGTGGACC
AGGAACTGGACATCAACCGGCTGTCCGACTACGATGTGGACCATATCGTGCCTCAGAGCTTTCTGAAGGA
CGACTCCATCGACAACAAGGTGCTGACCAGAAGCGACAAGAACCGGGGCAAGAGCGACAACGTGCCCTCC
GAAGAGGTCGTGAAGAAGATGAAGAACTACTGGCGGCAGCTGCTGAACGCCAAGCTGATTACCCAGAGAA
AGTTCGACAATCTGACCAAGGCCGAGAGAGGCGGCCTGAGCGAACTGGATAAGGCCGGCTTCATCAAGAG
ACAGCTGGTGGAAACCCGGCAGATCACAAAGCACGTGGCACAGATCCTGGACTCCCGGATGAACACTAAG
TACGACGAGAATGACAAGCTGATCCGGGAAGTGAAAGTGATCACCCTGAAGTCCAAGCTGGTGTCCGATT
TCCGGAAGGATTTCCAGTTTTACAAAGTGCGCGAGATCAACAACTACCACCACGCCCACGACGCCTACCT
GAACGCCGTCGTGGGAACCGCCCTGATCAAAAAGTACCCTAAGCTGGAAAGCGAGTTCGTGTACGGCGAC
TACAAGGTGTACGACGTGCGGAAGATGATCGCCAAGAGCGAGCAGGAAATCGGCAAGGCTACCGCCAAGT
ACTTCTTCTACAGCAACATCATGAACTTTTTCAAGACCGAGATTACCCTGGCCAACGGCGAGATCCGGAA
GCGGCCTCTGATCGAGACAAACGGCGAAACCGGGGAGATCGTGTGGGATAAGGGCCGGGATTTTGCCACC
GTGCGGAAAGTGCTGAGCATGCCCCAAGTGAATATCGTGAAAAAGACCGAGGTGCAGACAGGCGGCTTCA
GCAAAGAGTCTATCCTGCCCAAGAGGAACAGCGATAAGCTGATCGCCAGAAAGAAGGACTGGGACCCTAA
GAAGTACGGCGGCTTCGACAGCCCCACCGTGGCCTATTCTGTGCTGGTGGTGGCCAAAGTGGAAAAGGGC
AAGTCCAAGAAACTGAAGAGTGTGAAAGAGCTGCTGGGGATCACCATCATGGAAAGAAGCAGCTTCGAGA
AGAATCCCATCGACTTTCTGGAAGCCAAGGGCTACAAAGAAGTGAAAAAGGACCTGATCATCAAGCTGCC
TAAGTACTCCCTGTTCGAGCTGGAAAACGGCCGGAAGAGAATGCTGGCCTCTGCCGGCGAACTGCAGAAG
GGAAACGAACTGGCCCTGCCCTCCAAATATGTGAACTTCCTGTACCTGGCCAGCCACTATGAGAAGCTGA
AGGGCTCCCCCGAGGATAATGAGCAGAAACAGCTGTTTGTGGAACAGCACAAGCACTACCTGGACGAGAT
CATCGAGCAGATCAGCGAGTTCTCCAAGAGAGTGATCCTGGCCGACGCTAATCTGGACAAAGTGCTGTCC
GCCTACAACAAGCACCGGGATAAGCCCATCAGAGAGCAGGCCGAGAATATCATCCACCTGTTTACCCTGA
CCAATCTGGGAGCCCCTGCCGCCTTCAAGTACTTTGACACCACCATCGACCGGAAGAGGTACACCAGCAC
CAAAGAGGTGCTGGACGCCACCCTGATCCACCAGAGCATCACCGGCCTGTACGAGACACGGATCGACCTG
TCTCAGCTGGGAGGCGACAAAAGGCCGGCGGCCACGAAAAAGGCCGGCCAGGCAAAAAAGAAAAAGCTTG
AGGGCAGAGGAAGTCTGCTAACATGCGGTGACGTGGAGGAGAATCCCGGCCCTGCTAGCATGGTGAGCAA
GGGCGAGGAGCTGTTCACCGGGGTGGTGCCCATCCTGGTCGAGCTGGACGGCGACGTAAACGGCCACAAG
TTCAGCGTGAGGGGCGAGGGCGAGGGCGATGCCACCAACGGCAAGCTGACCCTGAAGTTCATCTGCACCA
CCGGCAAGCTGCCCGTGCCCTGGCCCACCCTCGTGACCACCCTGAGCCACGGCGTGCAGTGCTTCGCCCG
CTACCCCGACCACATGAAGCAGCACGACTTCTTCAAGTCCGCCATGCCCGAAGGCTACGTCCAGGAGCGC
ACCATCTTCTTCAAGGACGACGGCACCTACAAGACCCGCGCCGAGGTGAAGTTCGAGGGCGACACCCTGG
TGAACCGCATCGAGCTGAAGGGCGTCGACTTCAAGGAGGACGGCAACATCCTGGGGCACAAGCTGGAGTA
CAACTTCAACAGCCACAACATCTATATCATGGCCGTCAAGCAGAAGAACGGCATCAAGGTGAACTTCAAG
ATCCGCCACAACGTGGAGGACGGCAGCGTGCAGCTCGCCGACCACTACCAGCAGAACACCCCCATCGGCG
ACGGCCCCGTGCTGCTGCCCGACAGCCACTACCTGAGCACCCAGTCCGTGCTGAGCAAAGACCCCAACGA
GAAGCGCGATCACATGGTCCTGCTGGAGTTCCGCACCGCCGCCGGGATCACTCTCGGCATGGACGAGCTG
TACAAGTGAGAATTCCTAGAGCTCGCTGATCAGCCTCGACTGTGCCTTCTAGTTGCCAGCCATCTGTTGT
TTGCCCCTCCCCCGTGCCTTCCTTGACCCTGGAAGGTGCCACTCCCACTGTCCTTTCCTAATAAAATGAG
GAAATTGCATCGCATTGTCTGAGTAGGTGTCATTCTATTCTGGGGGGTGGGGTGGGGCAGGACAGCAAGG
GGGAGGATTGGGAAGAGAATAGCAGGCATGCTGGGGAGCGGCCGCAGGAACCCCTAGTGATGGAGTTGGC
CACTCCCTCTCTGCGCGCTCGCTCGCTCACTGAGGCCGGGCGACCAAAGGTCGCCCGACGCCCGGGCTTT
GCCCGGGCGGCCTCAGTGAGCGAGCGAGCGCGCAGCTGCCTGCAGGGGCGCCTGATGCGGTATTTTCTCC
TTACGCATCTGTGCGGTATTTCACACCGCATA
[95 nt withheld, positions 6753-6847]
T
[46 nt withheld, positions 6849-6894]
C
[141 nt withheld, positions 6896-7036]
CCTTTGACGTTGGAGTCCACGTTCTTT
[37 nt withheld, positions 7064-7100]
ACTCTATCTCGGGCTATTCTTTTGATTTATAAGGGATTTTGCCGATTTCGGTCTATTGGTTAAAAAATGA
GCTGATTTAACAAAAATTTAACGCGAATTTTAACAAAATATTAACGTTTACAATTTTATGGTGCACTCTC
AGTACAATCTGCTCTGATGCCGCATAGTTAAGCCAGCCCCGACACCCGCCAACACCCGCTGACGCGCCCT
GACGGGCTTGTCTGCTCCCGGCATCCGCTTACAGACAAGCTGTGACCGTCTCCGGGAGCTGCATGTGTCA
GAGGTTTTCACCGTCATCACCGAAACGCGCGAGACGAAAGGGCCTCGTGATACGCCTATTTTTATAGGTT
AATGTCATGATAATAATGGTTTCTTAGACGTCAGGTGGCACTTTTCGGGGAAATGTGCGCGGAACCCCTA
TTTGTTTATTTTTCTAAATACATTCAAATATGTATCCGCTCATGAGACAATAACCCTGATAAATGCTTCA
ATAATATTGAAAAAGGAAGAGTATGAGTATTCAACATTTCCGTGTCGCCCTTATTCCCTTTTTTGCGGCA
TTTTGCCTTCCTGTTTTTGCTCACCCAGAAACGCTGGTGAAAGTAAAAGATGCTGAAGATCAGTTGGGTG
CACGAGTGGGTTACATCGAACTGGATCTCAACAGCGGTAAGATCCTTGAGAGTTTTCGCCCCGAAGAACG
TTTTCCAATGATGAGCACTTTTAAAGTTCTGCTATGTGGCGCGGTATTATCCCGTATTGACGCCGGGCAA
GAGCAACTCGGTCGCCGCATACACTATTCTCAGAATGACTTGGTTGAGTACTCACCAGTCACAGAAAAGC
ATCTTACGGATGGCATGACAGTAAGAGAATTATGCAGTGCTGCCATAACCATGAGTGATAACACTGCGGC
CAACTTACTTCTGACAACGATCGGAGGACCGAAGGAGCTAACCGCTTTTTTGCACAACATGGGGGATCAT
GTAACTCGCCTTGATCGTTGGGAACCGGAGCTGAATGAAGCCATACCAAACGACGAGCGTGACACCACGA
TGCCTGTAGCAATGGCAACAACGTTGCGCAAACTATTAACTGGCGAACTACTTACTCTAGCTTCCCGGCA
ACAATTAATAGACTGGATGGAGGCGGATAAAGTTGCAGGACCACTTCTGCGCTCGGCCCTTCCGGCTGGC
TGGTTTATTGCTGATAAATCTGGAGCCGGTGAGCGTGGAAGCCGCGGTATCATTGCAGCACTGGGGCCAG
ATGGTAAGCCCTCCCGTATCGTAGTTATCTACACGACGGGGAGTCAGGCAACTATGGATGAACGAAATAG
ACAGATCGCTGAGATAGGTGCCTCACTGATTAAGCATTGGTAACTGTCAGACCAAGTTTACTCATATATA
CTTTAGATTGATTTAAAACTTCATTTTTAATTTAAAAGGATCTAGGTGAAGATCCTTTTTGATAATCTCA
TGACCAAAATCCCTTAACGTGAGTTTTCGTTCCACTGAGCGTCAGACCCCGTAGAAAAGATCAAAGGATC
TTCTTGAGATCCTTTTTTTCTGCGCGTAATCTGCTGCTTGCAAACAAAAAAACCACCGCTACCAGCGGTG
GTTTGTTTGCCGGATCAAGAGCTACCAACTCTTTTTCCGAAGGTAACTGGCTTCAGCAGAGCGCAGATAC
CAAATACTGTTCTTCTAGTGTAGCCGTAGTTAGGCCACCACTTCAAGAACTCTGTAGCACCGCCTACATA
CCTCGCTCTGCTAATCCTGTTACCAGTGGCTGCTGCCAGTGGCGATAAGTCGTGTCTTACCGGGTTGGAC
TCAAGACGATAGTTACCGGATAAGGCGCAGCGGTCGGGCTGAACGGGGGGTTCGTGCACACAGCCCAGCT
TGGAGCGAACGACCTACACCGAACTGAGATACCTACAGCGTGAGCTATGAGAAAGCGCCACGCTTCCCGA
AGGGAGAAAGGCGGACAGGTATCCGGTAAGCGGCAGGGTCGGAACAGGAGAGCGCACGAGGGAGCTTCCA
GGGGGAAACGCCTGGTATCTTTATAGTCCTGTCGGGTTTCGCCACCTCTGACTTGAGCGTCGATTTTTGT
GATGCTCGTCAGGGGGGCGGAGCCTATGGAAAAACGCCAGCAACGCGGCCTTTTTACGGTTCCTGGCCTT
TTGCTGGCCTTTTGCTCA
