>Addgene plasmid #64216 | pU6-sgRosa26-1_CBh-Cas9-T2A-BFP | addgene partial sequence | sequence record 112723 | SpCas9-F2 5'-GATGAAGAACTACTGGCGGC-3'
CCCGGCAGATCACAAAGCACGTGGCACAGATCCTGGACTCCCGGATGAACACTAAGTACGACGAGAATGA
CAAGCTGATCCGGGAAGTGAAAGTGATCACCCTGAAGTCCAAGCTGGTGTCCGATTTCCGGAAGGATTTC
CAGTTTTACAAAGTGCGCGAGATCAACAACTACCACCACGCCCACGACGCCTACCTGAACGCCGTCGTGG
GAACCGCCCTGATCAAAAAGTACCCTAAGCTGGAAAGCGAGTTCGTGTACGGCGACTACAAGGTGTACGA
CGTGCGGAAGATGATCGCCAAGAGCGAGCAGGAAATCGGCAAGGCTACCGCCAAGTACTTCTTCTACAGC
AACATCATGAACTTTTTCAAGACCGAGATTACCCTGGCCAACGGCGAGATCCGGAAGCGGCCTCTGATCG
AGACAAACGGCGAAACCGGGGAGATCGTGTGGGATAAGGGCCGGGATTTTGCCACCGTGCGGAAAGTGCT
GAGCATGCCCCAAGTGAATATCGTGAAAAAGACCGAGGTGCAGACAGGCGGCTTCAGCAAAGAGTCTATC
CTGCCCAAGAGGAACAGCGATAAGCTGATCGCCAGAAAGAAGGACTGGGACCCTAAGAAGTACGGCGGCT
TCGACAG
